>Addgene plasmid #55997 | mPlum-Rab7a-7 | depositor partial sequence | sequence record 86903 | insert sequence
GACGTCAGATCCGCTAGCGCTACCGGTGGCTACCATGGTGAGCAAGGGCGAGGAGGTCATCAAGGAGTTC
ATGCGCTTCAAGGAGCACATGGAGGGCTCCGTGAACGGCCACGAGTTCGAGATCGAGGGCGAGGGCGAGG
GCCGCCCCTACGAGGGCACCCAGACCGCCAGGCTGAAGGTGACCAAGGGTGGCCCCCTGCCCTTCGCCTG
GGACATCCTGTCCCCTCAGATCATGTACGGCTCCAAGGCCTACGTGAAGCACCCCGCCGACATCCCCGAC
TACTTGAAGCTGTCCTTCCCCGAGGGCTTCAAGTGGGAGCGCGTGATGAACTTCGAGGACGGCGGCGTGG
TGACCGTGACCCAGGACTCCTCCCTGCAGGACGGCGAGTTCATCTACAAGGTGAAGGTGCGCGGCACCAA
CTTCCCCTCCGACGGCCCCGTAATGCAGAAGAAGACCATGGGCTGGGAGGCCTCCTCCGAGCGGATGTAC
CCCGAGGACGGCGCCCTGAAGGGCGAGATGAAGATGAGGCTGAGGCTGAAGGACGGCGGCCACTACGACG
CCGAGGTCAAGACCACCTACATGGCCAAGAAGCCCGTGCAGCTGCCCGGCGCCTACAAGACCGACATCAA
GCTGGACATCACCTCCCACAACGAGGACTACACCATCGTGGAACAGTACGAGCGCGCCGAGGGCCGCCAC
TCCACCGGCGCCTCCGGACTCAGATCTCGAGCCATGACCTCTAGGAAGAAAGTGTTGCTGAAGGTTATCA
TCCTGGGAGATTCTGGAGTCGGGAAGACATCACTCATGAACCAGTATGTGAATAAGAAATTCAGCAATCA
GTACAAAGCCACAATAGGAGCTGACTTTCTGACCAAGGAGGTGATGGTGGATGACAGGCTAGTCACAATG
CAGATATGGGACACAGCAGGACAGGAACGGTTCCAGTCTCTCGGTGTGGCCTTCTACAGAGGTGCAGACT
GCTGCGTTCTGGTATTTGATGTGACTGCCCCCAACACATTCAAAACCCTAGATAGCTGGAGAGATGAGTT
TCTCATCCAGGCCAGTCCCCGAGATCCTGAAAGCTTCCCATTTGTTGTGTTGGGAAACAAGATTGACCTC
GAAAACAGACAAGTGGCCACAAAGCGGGCACAGGCCTGGTGCTACAGCAAAAACAACATTCCCTACTTTG
AGACCAGTGCCAAGGAGGCCATCAACGTGGAGCAGGCGTTCCAGACGATTGCACGGAATGCACTTAAGCA
GGAAACGGAGGTGGAGCTGTACAACGAATTTCCTGAACCTATCAAACTGGACAAGAATGACCGGGCCAAG
GCCTCGGCAGAAAGCTGCAGTTGCTGAGGATCCACCGGATCTAGATAACTGATCATAATCAGCCATACCA
CATGAG
