>Addgene plasmid #55997 | mPlum-Rab7a-7 | addgene partial sequence | sequence record 125580 | mCherry-F 5'-ccccgtaatgcagaagaaga-3'
GAGCGGATGTACCCCGAGGACGGCGCCCTGAAGGGCGAGATGAAGATGAGGCTGAGGCTGAAGGACGGCG
GCCACTACGACGCCGAGGTCAAGACCACCTACATGGCCAAGAAGCCCGTGCAGCTGCCCGGCGCCTACAA
GACCGACATCAAGCTGGACATCACCTCCCACAACGAGGACTACACCATCGTGGAACAGTACGAGCGCGCC
GAGGGCCGCCACTCCACCGGCGCCTCCGGACTCAGATCTCGAGCCATGACCTCTAGGAAGAAAGTGTTGC
TGAAGGTTATCATCCTGGGAGATTCTGGAGTCGGGAAGACATCACTCATGAACCAGTATGTGAATAAGAA
ATTCAGCAATCAGTACAAAGCCACAATAGGAGCTGACTTTCTGACCAAGGAGGTGATGGTGGATGACAGG
CTAGTCACAATGCAGATATGGGACACAGCAGGACAGGAACGGTTCCAGTCTCTCGGTGTGGCCTTCTACA
GAGGTGCAGACTGCTGCGTTCTGGTATTTGATGTGACTGCCCCCAACACATTCAAAACCCTAGATAGCTG
GAGAGATGAGTTTCTCATCCAGGCCAGTCCCCGAGATCCTGAAAGCTTCCCATTTGTTGTGTTGGGAAAC
AAGATTGACCTCGAAAACAGACAAGTGGCCACAAAGCGGGCACAGGCCTGGTGCTACAGCAAAAACAACA
TTCCCTACTTTGAGACCAGTGCCAAGGAGGCCATCAACGTGGAGCAGGCGTTCCAGACGATTGCACGGAA
TGCACTTAAGCAGGAAACGGAGGTGGAGCTGTACAACGAATTTCCTGAACCTATCAAACTGGACAAGAAT
GACCGGGCCAAGGCCTCGGC
