[The description below was written by a language model from this plasmid's Addgene catalogue record.]
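Description:
mPlum-Rab7a-7 is a mammalian expression plasmid that produces human Rab7a (RAB7A) fused to the far-red fluorescent protein mPlum. It is built on an mPlum vector backbone of about 4.75 kb (excluding the insert). It is maintained in E. coli as a high-copy plasmid under kanamycin selection. A neomycin resistance marker allows G418 selection of transfected mammalian cells, for example to derive stable lines. The record does not name the origin of replication, and no feature table is provided, so the exact layout of backbone elements cannot be confirmed.

Expression of the fusion is driven by the CMV promoter, a strong constitutive promoter in most mammalian cell types. The listed 3′ sequencing primer points to an SV40 polyadenylation signal downstream of the coding region. The name suggests that mPlum sits at the N-terminus of Rab7a and that the "7" refers to a linker length. The record states neither the tag position nor the linker, so both should be treated as inference.

Rab7a is a small GTPase of the Ras superfamily, generally associated with late endosomes and lysosomes. The stated purpose of the plasmid is as a localization marker for this GTPase. mPlum is recorded with excitation at 590 nm and emission at 649 nm, which places the signal in the far-red range. This makes the construct suitable for live- or fixed-cell fluorescence imaging of Rab7a-positive compartments, including multicolour experiments alongside green or orange reporters. The cloning method is listed as unknown.
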