Addgene plasmid #55997: mPlum-Rab7a-7
Purpose: Localization: Ras GTPase, Excitation: 590, Emission: 649
Depositing lab: Michael Davidson. Depositing organization: Florida State University, Tallahassee.
Backbone
  Vector backbone: mPlum
  Backbone size w/o insert (bp): 4750
  Vector type: Mammalian Expression
  Selectable markers: Neomycin (select with G418)
Growth in bacteria
  Bacterial resistance: Kanamycin, 50 μg/mL
  Growth temperature: 37°C
  Growth strain: DH5alpha
  Copy number: High Copy
Gene/Insert
  Gene/Insert name: Rab7a (alt name: NM_004637.5)
  Species: H. sapiens (human)
  Entrez Gene: RAB7A (a.k.a. CMT2B, PRO2706, RAB7)
  Promoter: CMV
  Tag / fusion protein: mPlum
  Cloning method: Unknown
  Sequencing primers: 5′ CMV-F; 3′ SV40pA-R
Terms and licenses: Academic/Nonprofit Terms; Industry Terms: Not Available to Industry
Depositor comments: . Excitation = 590; Emission = 649
How to cite: mPlum-Rab7a-7 was a gift from Michael Davidson (Addgene plasmid # 55997 ; http://n2t.net/addgene:55997 ; RRID:Addgene_55997)
